>Addgene plasmid #235063 | Tad-CBE(ACG1) | addgene full sequence | sequence record 466804 | Addgene NGS Result
TTCACCTAGATCCTTTTAAATTAAAAATGAAGTTTTAAATCAATCTAAAGTATATATGAGTAAACTTGGT
CTGACAGTTACCAATGCTTAATCAGTGAGGCACCTATCTCAGCGATCTGTCTATTTCGTTCATCCATAGT
TGCCTGACTCCCCGTCGTGTAGATAACTACGATACGGGAGGGCTTACCATCTGGCCCCAGTGCTGCAATG
ATACCGCGGCTACCACGCTCACCGGCTCCAGATTTATCAGCAATAAACCAGCCAGCCGGAAGGGCCGAGC
GCAGAAGTGGTCCTGCAACTTTATCCGCCTCCATCCAGTCTATTAATTGTTGCCGGGAAGCTAGAGTAAG
TAGTTCGCCAGTTAATAGTTTGCGCAACGTTGTTGCCATTGCTACAGGCATCGTGGTGTCACGCTCGTCG
TTTGGTATGGCTTCATTCAGCTCCGGTTCCCAACGATCAAGGCGAGTTACATGATCCCCCATGTTGTGCA
AAAAAGCGGTTAGCTCCTTCGGTCCTCCGATCGTTGTCAGAAGTAAGTTGGCCGCAGTGTTATCACTCAT
GGTTATGGCAGCACTGCATAATTCTCTTACTGTCATGCCATCCGTAAGATGCTTTTCTGTGACTGGTGAG
TACTCAACCAAGTCATTCTGAGAATAGTGTATGCGGCGACCGAGTTGCTCTTGCCCGGCGTCAATACGGG
ATAATACCGCGCCACATAGCAGAACTTTAAAAGTGCTCATCATTGGAAAACGTTCTTCGGGGCGAAAACT
CTCAAGGATCTTACCGCTGTTGAGATCCAGTTCGATGTAACCCACTCGTGCACCCAACTGATCTTCAGCA
TCTTTTACTTTCACCAGCGTTTCTGGGTGAGCAAAAACAGGAAGGCAAAATGCCGCAAAAAAGGGAATAA
GGGCGACACGGAAATGTTGAATACTCATACTCTTCCTTTTTCAATATTATTGAAGCATTTATCAGGGTTA
TTGTCTCATGAGCGGATACATATTTGAATGTATTTAGAAAAATAAACAAATAGGGGTTCCGCGCACATTT
CCCCGAAAAGTGCCACCTGACGTCGACGGATCGGGAGATCGATCTCCCGATCCCCTAGGGTCGACTCTCA
GTACAATCTGCTCTGATGCCGCATAGTTAAGCCAGTATCTGCTCCCTGCTTGTGTGTTGGAGGTCGCTGA
GTAGTGCGCGAGCAAAATTTAAGCTACAACAAGGCAAGGCTTGACCGACAATTGCATGAAGAATCTGCTT
AGGGTTAGGCGTTTTGCGCTGCTTCGCGATGTACGGGCCAGATATACGCGTTGACATTGATTATTGACTA
GTTATTAATAGTAATCAATTACGGGGTCATTAGTTCATAGCCCATATATGGAGTTCCGCGTTACATAACT
TACGGTAAATGGCCCGCCTGGCTGACCGCCCAACGACCCCCGCCCATTGACGTCAATAATGACGTATGTT
CCCATAGTAACGCCAATAGGGACTTTCCATTGACGTCAATGGGTGGAGTATTTACGGTAAACTGCCCACT
TGGCAGTACATCAAGTGTATCATATGCCAAGTACGCCCCCTATTGACGTCAATGACGGTAAATGGCCCGC
CTGGCATTATGCCCAGTACATGACCTTATGGGACTTTCCTACTTGGCAGTACATCTACGTATTAGTCATC
GCTATTACCATGGTGATGCGGTTTTGGCAGTACATCAATGGGCGTGGATAGCGGTTTGACTCACGGGGAT
TTCCAAGTCTCCACCCCATTGACGTCAATGGGAGTTTGTTTTGGCACCAAAATCAACGGGACTTTCCAAA
ATGTCGTAACAACTCCGCCCCATTGACGCAAATGGGCGGTAGGCGTGTACGGTGGGAGGTCTATATAAGC
AGAGCTGGTTTAGTGAACCGTCAGATCCGCTAGAGATCCGCGGCCGCTAATACGACTCACTATAGGGAGA
GCCGCCACCATGAAACGGACAGCCGACGGAAGCGAGTTCGAGTCACCAAAGAAGAAGCGGAAAGTCTCCG
AGGTGGAATTCTCTCACGAGTACTGGATGAGGCATGCCCTGACCCTGGCCAAGCGGGCCTGGGATGAGCA
GTCTTGGCCTGTTGGCGCCGTGCTGGTGCACAACAACCGGGTCATCGGCGAGGGCTGGTCGATGCGTAGG
GGTGCTCACGACCCCACCGCCCACGCCGAGATCATGGCCCTGCGGCAGGGCGGCCTGGTGATGCAGAACT
ACAGACTGATCGACGCCACACTGTACAGCACACTGGAACCTTGTGTGATGTGCGCCGGCGCCATGATCCA
CAGCAGAATCGGCAGAGTTGTGTTTGGAGCTAGATACCTGAGAATGGGCGCTGCCGGATCTCTGATGAAC
GTGCTGCACTATCCTGGCATTAAGCACAGAGTGGAAATCACCGAGGGCATCCTCGCTGATGAGTGCGCCG
CTCTGCTGAGCGACTTCTTCCGGATGCCTAGACGGGTGTTCAAGGCCCAAAAAAAGGCCCAGAGCAGCAT
CAACTCTGGAGGATCTAGCGGAGGATCCTCTGGCAGCGAGACACCAGGAACAAGCGAGTCAGCAACACCA
GAGAGCAGTGGCGGCAGCAGCGGCGGCAGCGACAAGAAGTACAGCATCGGCCTGGCCATCGGCACCAACT
CTGTGGGCTGGGCCGTGATCACCGACGAGTACAAGGTGCCCAGCAAGAAATTCAAGGTGCTGGGCAACAC
CGACCGGCACAGCATCAAGAAGAACCTGATCGGAGCCCTGCTGTTCGACAGCGGCGAAACAGCCGAGGCC
ACCCGGCTGAAGAGAACCGCCAGAAGAAGATACACCAGACGGAAGAACCGGATCTGCTATCTGCAAGAGA
TCTTCAGCAACGAGATGGCCAAGGTGGACGACAGCTTCTTCCACAGACTGGAAGAGTCCTTCCTGGTGGA
AGAGGATAAGAAGCACGAGCGGCACCCCATCTTCGGCAACATCGTGGACGAGGTGGCCTACCACGAGAAG
TACCCCACCATCTACCACCTGAGAAAGAAACTGGTGGACAGCACCGACAAGGCCGACCTGCGGCTGATCT
ATCTGGCCCTGGCCCACATGATCAAGTTCCGGGGCCACTTCCTGATCGAGGGCGACCTGAACCCCGACAA
CAGCGACGTGGACAAGCTGTTCATCCAGCTGGTGCAGACCTACAACCAGCTGTTCGAGGAAAACCCCATC
AACGCCAGCGGCGTGGACGCCAAGGCCATCCTGTCTGCCAGACTGAGCAAGAGCAGACGGCTGGAAAATC
TGATCGCCCAGCTGCCCGGCGAAAAGAAGAATGGCCTGTTCGGAAACCTGATTGCCCTGAGCCTGGGCCT
GACCCCCAACTTCAAGAGCAACTTCGACCTGGCCGAGGATGCCAAACTGCAGCTGAGCAAGGACACCTAC
GACGACGACCTGGACAACCTGCTGGCCCAGATCGGCGACCAGTACGCCGACCTGTTTCTGGCCGCCAAGA
ACCTGTCCGACGCCATCCTGCTGAGCGACATCCTGAGAGTGAACACCGAGATCACCAAGGCCCCCCTGAG
CGCCTCTATGATCAAGAGATACGACGAGCACCACCAGGACCTGACCCTGCTGAAAGCTCTCGTGCGGCAG
CAGCTGCCTGAGAAGTACAAAGAGATTTTCTTCGACCAGAGCAAGAACGGCTACGCCGGCTACATTGACG
GCGGAGCCAGCCAGGAAGAGTTCTACAAGTTCATCAAGCCCATCCTGGAAAAGATGGACGGCACCGAGGA
ACTGCTCGTGAAGCTGAACAGAGAGGACCTGCTGCGGAAGCAGCGGACCTTCGACAACGGCAGCATCCCC
CACCAGATCCACCTGGGAGAGCTGCACGCCATTCTGCGGCGGCAGGAAGATTTTTACCCATTCCTGAAGG
ACAACCGGGAAAAGATCGAGAAGATCCTGACCTTCCGCATCCCCTACTACGTGGGCCCTCTGGCCAGGGG
AAACAGCAGATTCGCCTGGATGACCAGAAAGAGCGAGGAAACCATCACCCCCTGGAACTTCGAGGAAGTG
GTGGACAAGGGCGCTTCCGCCCAGAGCTTCATCGAGCGGATGACCAACTTCGATAAGAACCTGCCCAACG
AGAAGGTGCTGCCCAAGCACAGCCTGCTGTACGAGTACTTCACCGTGTATAACGAGCTGACCAAAGTGAA
ATACGTGACCGAGGGAATGAGAAAGCCCGCCTTCCTGAGCGGCGAGCAGAAAAAGGCCATCGTGGACCTG
CTGTTCAAGACCAACCGGAAAGTGACCGTGAAGCAGCTGAAAGAGGACTACTTCAAGAAAATCGAGTGCT
TCGACTCCGTGGAAATCTCCGGCGTGGAAGATCGGTTCAACGCCTCCCTGGGCACATACCACGATCTGCT
GAAAATTATCAAGGACAAGGACTTCCTGGACAATGAGGAAAACGAGGACATTCTGGAAGATATCGTGCTG
ACCCTGACACTGTTTGAGGACAGAGAGATGATCGAGGAACGGCTGAAAACCTATGCCCACCTGTTCGACG
ACAAAGTGATGAAGCAGCTGAAGCGGCGGAGATACACCGGCTGGGGCAGGCTGAGCCGGAAGCTGATCAA
CGGCATCCGGGACAAGCAGTCCGGCAAGACAATCCTGGATTTCCTGAAGTCCGACGGCTTCGCCAACAGA
AACTTCATGCAGCTGATCCACGACGACAGCCTGACCTTTAAAGAGGACATCCAGAAAGCCCAGGTGTCCG
GCCAGGGCGATAGCCTGCACGAGCACATTGCCAATCTGGCCGGCAGCCCCGCCATTAAGAAGGGCATCCT
GCAGACAGTGAAGGTGGTGGACGAGCTCGTGAAAGTGATGGGCCGGCACAAGCCCGAGAACATCGTGATC
GAAATGGCCAGAGAGAACCAGACCACCCAGAAGGGACAGAAGAACAGCCGCGAGAGAATGAAGCGGATCG
AAGAGGGCATCAAAGAGCTGGGCAGCCAGATCCTGAAAGAACACCCCGTGGAAAACACCCAGCTGCAGAA
CGAGAAGCTGTACCTGTACTACCTGCAGAATGGGCGGGATATGTACGTGGACCAGGAACTGGACATCAAC
CGGCTGTCCGACTACGATGTGGACCATATCGTGCCTCAGAGCTTTCTGAAGGACGACTCCATCGACAACA
AGGTGCTGACCAGAAGCGACAAGAACCGGGGCAAGAGCGACAACGTGCCCTCCGAAGAGGTCGTGAAGAA
GATGAAGAACTACTGGCGGCAGCTGCTGAACGCCAAGCTGATTACCCAGAGAAAGTTCGACAATCTGACC
AAGGCCGAGAGAGGCGGCCTGAGCGAACTGGATAAGGCCGGCTTCATCAAGAGACAGCTGGTGGAAACCC
GGCAGATCACAAAGCACGTGGCACAGATCCTGGACTCCCGGATGAACACTAAGTACGACGAGAATGACAA
GCTGATCCGGGAAGTGAAAGTGATCACCCTGAAGTCCAAGCTGGTGTCCGATTTCCGGAAGGATTTCCAG
TTTTACAAAGTGCGCGAGATCAACAACTACCACCACGCCCACGACGCCTACCTGAACGCCGTCGTGGGAA
CCGCCCTGATCAAAAAGTACCCTAAGCTGGAAAGCGAGTTCGTGTACGGCGACTACAAGGTGTACGACGT
GCGGAAGATGATCGCCAAGAGCGAGCAGGAAATCGGCAAGGCTACCGCCAAGTACTTCTTCTACAGCAAC
ATCATGAACTTTTTCAAGACCGAGATTACCCTGGCCAACGGCGAGATCCGGAAGCGGCCTCTGATCGAGA
CAAACGGCGAAACCGGGGAGATCGTGTGGGATAAGGGCCGGGATTTTGCCACCGTGCGGAAAGTGCTGAG
CATGCCCCAAGTGAATATCGTGAAAAAGACCGAGGTGCAGACAGGCGGCTTCAGCAAAGAGTCTATCCTG
CCCAAGAGGAACAGCGATAAGCTGATCGCCAGAAAGAAGGACTGGGACCCTAAGAAGTACGGCGGCTTCG
ACAGCCCCACCGTGGCCTATTCTGTGCTGGTGGTGGCCAAAGTGGAAAAGGGCAAGTCCAAGAAACTGAA
GAGTGTGAAAGAGCTGCTGGGGATCACCATCATGGAAAGAAGCAGCTTCGAGAAGAATCCCATCGACTTT
CTGGAAGCCAAGGGCTACAAAGAAGTGAAAAAGGACCTGATCATCAAGCTGCCTAAGTACTCCCTGTTCG
AGCTGGAAAACGGCCGGAAGAGAATGCTGGCCTCTGCCGGCGAACTGCAGAAGGGAAACGAACTGGCCCT
GCCCTCCAAATATGTGAACTTCCTGTACCTGGCCAGCCACTATGAGAAGCTGAAGGGCTCCCCCGAGGAT
AATGAGCAGAAACAGCTGTTTGTGGAACAGCACAAGCACTACCTGGACGAGATCATCGAGCAGATCAGCG
AGTTCTCCAAGAGAGTGATCCTGGCCGACGCTAATCTGGACAAAGTGCTGTCCGCCTACAACAAGCACCG
GGATAAGCCCATCAGAGAGCAGGCCGAGAATATCATCCACCTGTTTACCCTGACCAATCTGGGAGCCCCT
GCCGCCTTCAAGTACTTTGACACCACCATCGACCGGAAGAGGTACACCAGCACCAAAGAGGTGCTGGACG
CCACCCTGATCCACCAGAGCATCACCGGCCTGTACGAGACACGGATCGACCTGTCTCAGCTGGGAGGTGA
CAGCGGCGGGAGCGGCGGGAGCGGGGGGAGCACTAATCTGAGCGACATCATTGAGAAGGAGACTGGGAAA
CAGCTGGTCATTCAGGAGTCCATCCTGATGCTGCCTGAGGAGGTGGAGGAAGTGATCGGCAACAAGCCAG
AGTCTGACATCCTGGTGCACACCGCCTACGACGAGTCCACAGATGAGAATGTGATGCTGCTGACCTCTGA
CGCCCCCGAGTATAAGCCTTGGGCCCTGGTCATCCAGGATTCTAACGGCGAGAATAAGATCAAGATGCTG
AGCGGAGGATCCGGAGGATCTGGAGGCAGCACCAACCTGTCTGACATCATCGAGAAGGAGACAGGCAAGC
AGCTGGTCATCCAGGAGAGCATCCTGATGCTGCCCGAAGAAGTCGAAGAAGTGATCGGAAACAAGCCTGA
GAGCGATATCCTGGTCCATACCGCCTACGACGAGAGTACCGACGAAAATGTGATGCTGCTGACATCCGAC
GCCCCAGAGTATAAGCCCTGGGCTCTGGTCATCCAGGATTCCAACGGAGAGAACAAAATCAAAATGCTGT
CTGGCGGCTCAAAAAGAACCGCCGACGGCAGCGAATTCGAGCCCAAGAAGAAGAGGAAAGTCTAACCGGT
CATCATCACCATCACCATTGAGTTTAAACCCGCTGATCAGCCTCGACTGTGCCTTCTAGTTGCCAGCCAT
CTGTTGTTTGCCCCTCCCCCGTGCCTTCCTTGACCCTGGAAGGTGCCACTCCCACTGTCCTTTCCTAATA
AAATGAGGAAATTGCATCGCATTGTCTGAGTAGGTGTCATTCTATTCTGGGGGGTGGGGTGGGGCAGGAC
AGCAAGGGGGAGGATTGGGAAGACAATAGCAGGCATGCTGGGGATGCGGTGGGCTCTATGGCTTCTGAGG
CGGAAAGAACCAGCTGGGGCTCGATACCGTCGACCTCTAGCTAGAGCTTGGCGTAATCATGGTCATAGCT
GTTTCCTGTGTGAAATTGTTATCCGCTCACAATTCCACACAACATACGAGCCGGAAGCATAAAGTGTAAA
GCCTAGGGTGCCTAATGAGTGAGCTAACTCACATTAATTGCGTTGCGCTCACTGCCCGCTTTCCAGTCGG
GAAACCTGTCGTGCCAGCTGCATTAATGAATCGGCCAACGCGCGGGGAGAGGCGGTTTGCGTATTGGGCG
CTCTTCCGCTTCCTCGCTCACTGACTCGCTGCGCTCGGTCGTTCGGCTGCGGCGAGCGGTATCAGCTCAC
TCAAAGGCGGTAATACGGTTATCCACAGAATCAGGGGATAACGCAGGAAAGAACATGTGAGCAAAAGGCC
AGCAAAAGGCCAGGAACCGTAAAAAGGCCGCGTTGCTGGCGTTTTTCCATAGGCTCCGCCCCCCTGACGA
GCATCACAAAAATCGACGCTCAAGTCAGAGGTGGCGAAACCCGACAGGACTATAAAGATACCAGGCGTTT
CCCCCTGGAAGCTCCCTCGTGCGCTCTCCTGTTCCGACCCTGCCGCTTACCGGATACCTGTCCGCCTTTC
TCCCTTCGGGAAGCGTGGCGCTTTCTCATAGCTCACGCTGTAGGTATCTCAGTTCGGTGTAGGTCGTTCG
CTCCAAGCTGGGCTGTGTGCACGAACCCCCCGTTCAGCCCGACCGCTGCGCCTTATCCGGTAACTATCGT
CTTGAGTCCAACCCGGTAAGACACGACTTATCGCCACTGGCAGCAGCCACTGGTAACAGGATTAGCAGAG
CGAGGTATGTAGGCGGTGCTACAGAGTTCTTGAAGTGGTGGCCTAACTACGGCTACACTAGAAGAACAGT
ATTTGGTATCTGCGCTCTGCTGAAGCCAGTTACCTTCGGAAAAAGAGTTGGTAGCTCTTGATCCGGCAAA
CAAACCACCGCTGGTAGCGGTGGTTTTTTTGTTTGCAAGCAGCAGATTACGCGCAGAAAAAAAGGATCTC
AAGAAGATCCTTTGATCTTTTCTACGGGGTCTGACACTCAGTGGAACGAAAACTCACGTTAAGGGATTTT
GGTCATGAGATTATCAAAAAGGATC
Features (pLannotate 1.2.2; 17 found; start..end, strand, type, name):
     78..938     -  CDS            AmpR: β-lactamase; bla; confers resistance to ampicillin, carbenicillin, and related antibiotics
    939..1043    -  promoter       AmpR promoter: bla
   1114..1158    -  misc_feature   bom (fragment): basis of mobility region from pBR322
   1313..1692    +  enhancer       CMV enhancer: human cytomegalovirus immediate early enhancer
   1693..1896    +  promoter       CMV promoter: human cytomegalovirus (CMV) immediate early promoter
   1938..1956    +  promoter       T7 promoter: promoter for bacteriophage T7 RNA polymerase
   2027..2506    +  CDS            tadA: TADA_ECOLI - Also known as yfhC. Experimental evidence at protein level: Swiss-Prot protein existence level 1. Catalyzes the deamination of adenosine to inosine at the wobble position 34 of tRNA(Arg2). Essential for cell viability. From Escherichia coli (strain K12).
   2621..6717    +  CDS            Cas9 (fragment): Cas9 (Csn1) endonuclease from the Streptococcus pyogenes Type II CRISPR/Cas system generates RNA-guided double strand breaks in DNA
   7031..7279    +  CDS            UGI: UNGI_BPPB2 - Experimental evidence at protein level: Swiss-Prot protein existence level 1. This protein binds specifically and reversibly to the host uracil-DNA glycosylase, preventing removal of uracil residues from PBS2 DNA by the host uracil-excision repair system. From Bacillus phage PBS2 (Bacteriophage PBS2).
   7397..7621    +  polyA_signal   bGH poly(A) signal: bovine growth hormone polyadenylation signal
   7625..7646    +  promoter       SV40 promoter (fragment): SV40 enhancer and early promoter
   7651..7667    +  misc_feature   MCS (fragment): pBluescript multiple cloning site
   7716..7732    -  protein_bind   lac operator: The lac repressor binds to the lac operator to inhibit transcription in E. coli. This inhibition can be relieved by adding lactose or isopropyl-β-D-thiogalactopyranoside (IPTG). lac repressor encoded by lacI
   7740..7770    -  promoter       lac promoter: promoter for the E. coli lac operon
   7785..7806    -  protein_bind   CAP binding site: CAP binding activates transcription in the presence of cAMP. E. coli catabolite activator protein
   7819..7911    -  CDS            lacI (fragment): lac repressor; lacI; The lac repressor binds to the lac operator to inhibit transcription in E. coli. This inhibition can be relieved by adding lactose or isopropyl-β-D-thiogalactopyranoside (IPTG).
   8094..8682    -  rep_origin     ori: high-copy-number ColE1/pMB1/pBR322/pUC origin of replication
