[The description below was written by a language model from this plasmid's Addgene catalogue record and pLannotate feature annotations shown in this document.]
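Description:
Tad-CBE(ACG1) is a mammalian expression plasmid encoding a CRISPR cytosine base editor, built by Golden Gate assembly on a pCMV backbone. It is about 8.8 kb in total, with a 5.4 kb synthetic insert. In E. coli it is maintained as a high-copy plasmid through a ColE1/pBR322-type origin and selected with ampicillin through the β-lactamase gene and its native promoter. The backbone also contains short remnants of common cloning vectors (lac promoter/operator, CAP site, and fragments of lacI, an MCS, an SV40 promoter and the pBR322 bom region). These appear to play no part in the payload.

The expression cassette is driven by the human CMV immediate-early enhancer and promoter and terminated by the bovine growth hormone polyadenylation signal. A T7 promoter sits just upstream of the coding sequence and could support in vitro transcription. The open reading frame encodes a single fusion protein. It begins with an N-terminal bipartite nuclear localisation signal, followed by a deaminase domain derived from E. coli TadA. That domain is joined to Streptococcus pyogenes Cas9 carrying the D10A mutation, which makes it a nickase. Two copies of the phage PBS2 uracil glycosylase inhibitor (UGI) and a second bipartite NLS sit at the C-terminus. The automated annotation marks only one UGI copy and does not annotate the NLS elements.

TadA is natively an adenosine deaminase, but the variant here is an engineered cytosine-deaminating form. When directed by a guide RNA, the editor converts C to U within the target window. UGI blocks uracil excision, and nicking of the opposite strand favours a permanent C•G-to-T•A change. The associated work concerns high-precision cytosine base editors, and the "ACG1" name may refer to a sequence-context preference, though the record does not define it. No guide RNA cassette is annotated, so the guide must be supplied separately.
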