Addgene plasmid #235063: Tad-CBE(ACG1)
Purpose: Expresses Tad-CBE(ACG1) in mammalian cells.
Depositing lab: Weixin Tang. Depositing organization: University of Chicago. Publication: High-precision cytosine base editors by evolving nucleic-acid-recognition hotspots in deaminase. Wu Y, Xiao YL, Tang W. Nat Biotechnol. 2025 Jul 7:10.1038/s41587-025-02678-w. doi: 10.1038/s41587-025-02678-w. PubMed 40624252.
Backbone
  Vector backbone: pCMV with a BR322 origin
  Backbone size w/o insert (bp): 3402
  Vector type: Mammalian Expression, CRISPR
Growth in bacteria
  Bacterial resistance: Ampicillin, 100 μg/mL
  Growth temperature: 37°C
  Growth strain: DH5alpha
  Copy number: High Copy
Gene/Insert
  Gene/Insert name: Tad-CBE(ACG1)-SpCas9 D10A
  Species: Synthetic
  Insert size (bp): 5373
  Tag / fusion protein: bpNLS (N terminal on insert); 2xUGI, bpNLS (C terminal on insert)
  Cloning method: Golden Gate
Terms and licenses: Academic/Nonprofit Terms; Industry Terms: Not Available to Industry
How to cite: Tad-CBE(ACG1) was a gift from Weixin Tang (Addgene plasmid # 235063 ; http://n2t.net/addgene:235063 ; RRID:Addgene_235063)
